>Addgene plasmid #21261 | Krox20-MSE8 pGL3-TATA | addgene partial sequence | sequence record 27356 | 21261 with LucNrev
GATGGCGCCGGGCCTTTCTTTATGTTTTTGGCGTCTTCCATGGTGGCTTTACCAACAGTACCGGAATGCC
AAGCTTCCGGACCGCTTGCCCCTGGGCTTTTATAGTCGTCACGGAGACCCGCTCGAGAAGCTTACTTAGA
TCGCAGATCTTGCACACTGCTGAGTATGTATGGCAGTCAGAGTTCAACTTACAGGAGTCAGTTTGTTCCT
CCTAACCATGTGTGGCGGGGGAGGGGGGGAGAGGGAGAGGGAGAAAGCTAATAGTCTTCTAAAACATCAA
ACTTTAATCTCAAATTGCAAATAAAAAAAAAAAGTTAAAGGCAGTCACCTTCATGAGAACTCTCATCACA
AAGCAGCCCCCACTGTTGGGCAGAAACTGTTTAGCCACACAATGCAACCACATATCAAACTTATTTTCTT
TCATTTGCCAACAATGGTGGCATTTCGTCTTTGGGCTCATTCATGATGGACACTATTTCAATGTAATCAA
ATAAATCAAATTTAAATAGCAGGGCCTTTTGGAAAACAGAGACTCATCTCTCAATGCAATGAACAAATAT
TTGCATTACCTATTTATATTAAAATATGCAGCTATTTCCCAAGCATTCTGCCAACTTATAAATTTTTATA
ACTTCTTTGAATTGTTAACATTTTTTTAACACACTGCAGGATTTCAGCTTTGTGAAGGGCTCAATAACAA
TCTTTCTGGTCAGG
