[The description below was written by a language model from this plasmid's Addgene catalogue record.]
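Description:
Krox20-MSE8 pGL3-TATA is a firefly luciferase reporter plasmid built on the Promega pGL3 backbone (about 4.8 kb without insert) and intended for transfection into mammalian cells. It is propagated in E. coli as a high-copy plasmid under ampicillin selection. No feature table accompanies the record, so the finer details of the backbone, including the exact nature of the minimal promoter, can only be inferred. The "TATA" in the name suggests that a minimal TATA-box promoter sits ahead of the luciferase gene, but the record does not describe this element explicitly.

The insert is a roughly 1.3 kb mouse genomic fragment carrying the Krox20 (Egr2) myelin-specific enhancer, cloned between KpnI and BglII sites that were both retained, which places it in the polylinker upstream of the luciferase reporter. In this arrangement the enhancer has to act on the weak basal promoter, so luciferase output reports the fragment's activity rather than that of a complete native promoter. The depositor comments place the sequence on mouse chromosome 10 and call it an Egr2 enhancer. They are internally inconsistent about its position, describing it both as upstream of Egr2 and as about 35 kb downstream of the gene. They also note that it lies roughly 35 kb from the genomic fragment carried by a companion plasmid from the same deposit.

The associated publication concerns the requirement for calcineurin/NFAT signalling in neuregulin-regulated Schwann cell differentiation. The construct is therefore suited to testing how signalling pathways and transcription factors drive Egr2 enhancer activity in reporter assays relevant to myelination.
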