Addgene plasmid #21261: Krox20-MSE8 pGL3-TATA
Depositing lab: Jerry Crabtree. Publication: Calcineurin/NFAT signaling is required for neuregulin-regulated Schwann cell differentiation. Kao SC, Wu H, Xie J, Chang CP, Ranish JA, Graef IA, Crabtree GR. Science. 2009 Jan 30. 323(5914):651-4. 10.1126/science.1166562 PubMed 19179536.
Backbone
  Vector backbone: pGL3
  Backbone manufacturer: Promega
  Backbone size w/o insert (bp): 4818
  Vector type: Mammalian Expression, Luciferase
Growth in bacteria
  Bacterial resistance: Ampicillin, 100 μg/mL
  Growth temperature: 37°C
  Growth strain: DH5alpha
  Copy number: High Copy
Gene/Insert
  Gene/Insert name: Krox20-Myelin Specific Enhancer (alt name: Krox20)
  Species: M. musculus (mouse)
  Insert size (bp): 1293
  Entrez Gene: Egr2 (a.k.a. Egr-2, Krox-20, Krox20, NGF1-B, Zfp-25, Zfp-6)
  Cloning method: Restriction Enzyme; 5′ cloning site Kpn1 (not destroyed); 3′ cloning site BglII (not destroyed)
  Sequencing primers: 5′ RVprimer3; 3′ LucNrev
Terms and licenses: Academic/Nonprofit Terms; Industry Terms: Not Available to Industry
Depositor comments: Plasmid 21261: Krox20-MSE8 pGL3-TATA sequence match with genomic sequences on Chromosome 10 upstream of Egr2. It's an enhancer of Egr2 localized ~35 kb downstream of the defined genomic sequence of Egr2. If comparing the genomic location of plasmid 21261 (Chromosome 10: 9367948-9368511) and plasmid 21260 (Chromosome 10: 9331837-9332418), one can see that it's approximately 35 kb apart.
How to cite: Krox20-MSE8 pGL3-TATA was a gift from Jerry Crabtree (Addgene plasmid # 21261 ; http://n2t.net/addgene:21261 ; RRID:Addgene_21261)
